>Addgene plasmid #192414 | LLP691_L2_2I_FRT-OCS_Rluc_Flp_C1 | addgene full sequence | sequence record 377966 | Addgene NGS Result
GTGCCGAATTCGGATCCGGAGTCGACAAAATTTAGAACGAACTTAATTATGATCTCAAATACATTGATAC
ATATCTCATCTAGATCTAGGTTATCATTATGTAAGAAAGTTTTGACGAATATGGCACGACAAAATGGCTA
GACTCGATGTAATTGGTATCTCAACTCAACATTATACTTATACCAAACATTAGTTAGACAAAATTTAAAC
AACTATTTTTTATGTATGCAAGAGTCAGCATATGTATAATTGATTCAGAATCGTTTTGACGAGTTCGGAT
GTAGTAGTAGCCATTATTTAATGTACATACTAATCGTGAATAGTGAATATGATGAAACATTGTATCTTAT
TGTATAAATATCCATAAACACATCATGAAAGACACTTTCTTTCACGGTCTGAATTAATTATGATACAATT
CTAATAGAAAACGAATTAAATTACGTTGAATTGTATGAAATCTAATTGAACAAGCCAACCACGACGACGA
CTAACGTTGCCTGGATTGACTCGGTTTAAGTTAACCACTAAAAAAACGGAGCTGTCATGTAACACGCGGA
TCGAGCAGGTCACAGTCATGAAGCCATCAAAGCAAAAGAACTAATCCAAGGGCTGAGATGATTAATTAGT
TTAAAAATTAGTTAACACGAGGGAAAAGGCTGTCTGACAGCCAGGTCACGTTATCTTTACCTGTGGTCGA
AATGATTCGTGTCTGTCGATTTTAATTATTTTTTTGAAAGGCCGAAAATAAAGTTGTAAGAGATAAACCC
GCCTATATAAATTCATATATTTTCCTCTCCGCTTTGAATACTGTATTTTTACAACAATTACCAACAACAA
CAAAGAAGTTCCTATTCTCTAGAAAGTATAGGAACTTCCTGCTTTAATGAGATATGCGAGAAGCCTATGA
TCGCATGATATTTGCTTTCAATTCTGTTGTGCACGTTGTAAAAAACCTGAGCATGTGTAGCTCAGATCCT
TACCGCCGGTTTCGGTTCATTCTAATGAATATATCACCCGTTACTATCGTATTTTTATGAATAATATTCT
CCGTTCAATTTACTGATTGTACCCTACTACTTATATGTACAATATTAAAATGAAAACAATATATTGTGCT
GAATAGGTTTATAGCGACATCTATGATAGAGCGCCACAATAACAAACAATTGCGTTTTATTATTACAAAT
CCAATTTTAAAAAAAGCGGCAGAACCGGTCAAACCTAAAAGACTGATTACATAAATCTTATTCAAATTTC
AAAAGTGCCCCAGGGGCTAGTATCTACGACACACCGAGCGGCGAACTAATAACGCTCACTGAAGGGAACT
CCGGTTCCCCGCCGGCGCGCATGGGTGAGATTCCTTGAAGTTGAGTATTGGCCGTCCGCTCTACCGAAAG
TTACGGGCACCATTCAACCCGGTCCAGCACGGCGGCCGGGTAACCGACTTGCTGCCCCGAGAATTATGCA
GCATTTTTTTGGTGTATGTGGGCCCCAAATGAAGTGCAGGTCAAACCTTGACAGTGACGACAAATCGTTG
GGCGGGTCCAGGGCGAATTTTGCGACAACATGTCGAGGCTCAGCAGGAAGTTCCTATTCTCTAGAAAGTA
TAGGAACTTCCAACAAACAACATTACAATTACTATTTACAATTACAATGACTTCAAAGGTGTATGATCCT
GAGCAGGTAAGTTTCTGCTTCTACCTTTGATATATATATAATAATTATCATTAATTAGTAGTAATATAAT
ATTTCAAATATTTTTTTCAAAATAAAAGAATGTAGTATATAGCAATTGCTTTTCTGTAGTTTATAAGTGT
GTATATTTTAATTTATAACTTTTCTAATATATGACCAAAATTTGTTGATGTGCAGAGAAAAAGAATGATA
ACTGGTCCACAATGGTGGGCAAGATGTAAACAGATGAACGTGCTTGATTCTTTCATTAATTACTACGATT
CAGAAAAGCACGCTGAGAATGCAGTTATCTTTCTTCACGGAAACGCTGCATCTTCATATTTGTGGAGACA
TGTTGTGCCTCACATTGAACCAGTGGCTAGGTGTATTATCCCAGATCTTATCGGAATGGGAAAGTCTGGT
AAATCTGGAAATGGTTCTTACAGACTTTTGGATCATTATAAGTACCTCACAGCTTGGTTCGAACTTCTCA
ACTTACCTAAGAAGATTATTTTCGTTGGACACGATTGGGGTGCTTGCTTGGCATTCCATTACTCATACGA
ACACCAAGATAAGATCAAAGCTATAGTTCATGCAGAGAGTGTTGTGGATGTGATAGAATCTTGGGATGAG
TGGCCAGATATTGAAGAGGATATTGCTTTGATCAAGTCTGAAGAGGGAGAAAAGATGGTTCTCGAAAATA
ACTTTTTCGTGGAAACTATGCTTCCTTCAAAGATTATGAGAAAATTGGAACCAGAAGAGTTTGCTGCATA
TCTCGAACCTTTCAAGGAAAAAGGAGAGGTTAGAAGGCCAACACTCAGTTGGCCTAGGGAAATACCATTA
GTTAAGGGAGGTAAACCTGATGTTGTGCAGATCGTGAGAAATTATAACGCTTACCTTAGGGCATCAGATG
ATTTGCCTAAGATGTTCATCGAGTCAGATCCAGGATTTTTCAGTAATGCTATAGTTGAAGGTGCAAAGAA
ATTTCCAAACACCGAGTTCGTTAAGGTGAAAGGATTGCATTTCTCACAAGAAGATGCTCCTGATGAGATG
GGAAAGTATATTAAGTCTTTTGTTGAAAGAGTGCTCAAAAACGAGCAGGGTTCTCGATCTGATGCTTCTG
AAGTAACGTCAACAAGCTCCCAGTCTGAGGTATGCACAGTGGAAACGCCAGGTTGTGTTGGTTCTTAAGC
TTCTCTAGCTAGAGTCGATCGACAAGCTCGAGTTTCTCCATAATAATGTGTGAGTAGTTCCCAGATAAGG
GAATTAGGGTTCCTATAGGGTTTCGCTCATGTGTTGAGCATATAAGAAACCCTTAGTATGTATTTGTATT
TGTAAAATACTTCTATCAATAAAATTTCTAATTCCTAAAACCAAAATCCAGTACTAAAATCCAGATCGCT
GCAAGAATTCAAGCTTGGAGCCAACACTCGAATCCCCACCCGTTGGACCAAACCCGGCTCATTAAGCGTC
GGTTCAGATTTATTTCCTTTATTTAAAAAAAAGGAAAGGGTAAAAAATAGAAAATTGGAAACAGTTAAAG
CCCAAAATTGTAATTTACCGAGAATTGTAAATTTACCTGAAAACCCTACGCTATAGTTTCGACTATAAAT
ACCAAACTTAGGACCTCACTTCAGAATCCCCTCGTCGCTGCGTCTCTCTCCCGCAACCTTCGATTTTCGT
TTATTCGCATCCATCGGAGAGAGAAAACAATCAATAAGCGACCTACTACAAACAAGTAAGTAAGAGAAAA
ACCAAAAGAAGAAGAGAAACAACAAGAAGAAGTAATGGAGGACGCCAAAAACATAAAGAAAGGCCCGGCG
CCATTCTATCCTCTAGAGGATGGAACCGCTGGAGAGCAACTGCATAAGGCTATGAAGAGATACGCCCTGG
TTCCTGGAACAATTGCTTTTACAGATGCACATATCGAGGTGAACATCACGTACGCGGAATACTTCGAAAT
GTCCGTTCGGTTGGCAGAAGCTATGAAACGATATGGGCTGAATACAAATCACAGAATCGTCGTATGCAGT
GAAAACTCTCTTCAATTCTTTATGCCGGTGTTGGGCGCGTTATTTATCGGAGTTGCAGTTGCGCCCGCGA
ACGACATTTATAATGAACGTGAATTGCTCAACAGTATGAACATTTCGCAGCCTACCGTAGTGTTTGTTTC
CAAAAAGGGGTTGCAAAAAATTTTGAACGTGCAAAAAAAATTACCAATAATCCAGAAAATTATTATCATG
GATTCTAAAACGGATTACCAGGGATTTCAGTCGATGTACACGTTCGTCACATCTCATCTACCTCCCGGTT
TTAATGAATACGATTTTGTACCAGAGTCCTTTGATCGTGACAAAACAATTGCACTGATAATGAATTCCTC
TGGATCTACTGGGTTACCTAAGGGTGTGGCCCTTCCGCATAGAACTGCCTGCGTCAGATTCTCGCATGCC
AGAGATCCTATTTTTGGCAATCAAATCATTCCGGATACTGCGATTTTAAGTGTTGTTCCATTCCATCACG
GTTTTGGAATGTTTACTACACTCGGATATTTGATATGTGGATTTCGAGTCGTCTTAATGTATAGATTTGA
AGAAGAGCTGTTTTTACGATCCCTTCAGGATTACAAAATTCAAAGTGCGTTGCTAGTACCAACCCTATTT
TCATTCTTCGCCAAAAGCACTCTGATTGACAAATACGATTTATCTAATTTACACGAAATTGCTTCTGGGG
GCGCACCTCTTTCGAAAGAAGTCGGGGAAGCGGTTGCAAAACGCTTCCATCTTCCAGGGATACGACAAGG
ATATGGGCTCACTGAGACTACATCAGCTATTCTGATTACACCCGAGGGGGATGATAAACCGGGCGCGGTC
GGTAAAGTTGTTCCATTTTTTGAAGCGAAGGTTGTGGATCTGGATACCGGGAAAACGCTGGGCGTTAATC
AGAGAGGCGAATTATGTGTCAGAGGACCTATGATTATGTCCGGTTATGTAAACAATCCGGAAGCGACCAA
CGCCTTGATTGACAAGGATGGATGGCTACATTCTGGAGACATAGCTTACTGGGACGAGGACGAACACTTC
TTCATAGTTGACCGCTTGAAGTCTTTAATTAAATACAAAGGATATCAGGTGGCCCCCGCTGAATTGGAAT
CGATATTGTTACAACACCCCAACATCTTCGACGCGGGCGTGGCAGGTCTGCCCGACGATGACGCCGGTGA
ACTTCCCGCCGCCGTTGTTGTTTTGGAGCACGGAAAGACGATGACGGAAAAAGAGATCGTGGATTACGTC
GCCAGTCAAGTAACAACCGCGAAAAAGTTGCGCGGAGGAGTTGTGTTTGTGGACGAAGTACCGAAAGGTC
TTACCGGAAAACTCGACGCAAGAAAAATCAGAGAGATCCTCATAAAGGCCAAGAAGGGCGGAAAGTCCAA
ATTGTAAGCTTGATCCCCCGTCGACAGCTAGCTATATCATCAATTTATGTATTACACATAATATCGCACT
CAGTCTTTCATCTACGGCAATGTACCAGCTGATATAATCAGTTATTGAAATATTTCTGAATTTAAACTTG
CATCAATAAATTTATGTTTTTGCTTGGACTATAATACCTGACTTGTTATTTTATCAATAAATATTTAAAC
TATATTTCTTTCAAGATCGCTACTAGAATTCGAGCTCGGAGCCAACACTCGAATCCCCACCCGTTGGACC
AAACCCGGCTCATTAAGCGTCGGTTCAGATTTATTTCCTTTATTTAAAAAAAAGGAAAGGGTAAAAAATA
GAAAATTGGAAACAGTTAAAGCCCAAAATTGTAATTTACCGAGAATTGTAAATTTACCTGAAAACCCTAC
GCTATAGTTTCGACTATAAATACCAAACTTAGGACCTCACTTCAGAATCCCCTCGTCGCTGCGTCTCTCT
CCCGCAACCTTCGATTTTCGTTTATTCGCATCCATCGGAGAGAGAAAACAATCAATAAGCGACCTACTGT
ATTTTTACAACAATTACCAACAACAACAAACAACAAACAACATTACAATTACTATTTACAATTACAATGA
GCCAGTTCGACATCCTGTGCAAGACCCCCCCCAAGGTGCTGGTGCGGCAGTTCGTGGAGAGATTCGAGAG
GCCCAGCGGCGAGAAGATCGCCAGCTGTGCCGCCGAGCTGACCTACCTGTGCTGGATGATCACCCACAAC
GGCACCGCCATCAAGAGGGCCACCTTCATGAGCTACAACACCATCATCAGCAACAGCCTGAGCTTCGACA
TCGTGAACAAGAGCCTGCAGTTCAAGTACAAGACCCAGAAGGCCACCATCCTGGAGGCCAGCCTGAAGAA
GCTGATCCCCGCCTGGGAGTTCACCATCATCCCTTACAACGGCCAGAAGCACCAGAGCGACATCACCGAC
ATCGTGTCCAGCCTGCAGCTGCAGTTCGAGAGCAGCGAGGAGGCCGACAAGGGCAACAGCCACAGCAAGA
AGATGCTGAAGGCCCTGCTGTCCGAGGGCGAGAGCATCTGGGAGATCACCGAGAAGATCCTGAACAGCTT
CGAGTACACCAGCAGGTTCACCAAGACCAAGACCCTGTACCAGTTCCTGTTCCTGGCCACATTCATCAAC
TGCGGCAGGTTCAGCGACATCAAGAACGTGGACCCCAAGAGCTTCAAGCTGGTGCAGAACAAGTACCTGG
GCGTGATCATTCAGTGCCTGGTGACCGAGACTAAGACAAGCGTGTCCAGGTAAGTTTCTGCTTCTACCTT
TGATATATATATAATAATTATCATTAATTAGTAGTAATATAATATTTCAAATATTTTTTTCAAAATAAAA
GAATGTAGTATATAGCAATTGCTTTTCTGTAGTTTATAAGTGTGTATATTTTAATTTATAACTTTTCTAA
TATATGACCAAAATTTGTTGATGTGCAGGCACATCTACTTTTTCAGCGCCAGAGGCAGGATCGACCCCCT
GGTGTACCTGGACGAGTTCCTGAGGAACAGCGAGCCCGTGCTGAAGAGAGTGAACAGGACCGGCAACAGC
AGCAGCAACAAGCAGGAGTACCAGCTGCTGAAGGACAACCTGGTGCGCAGCTACAACAAGGCCCTGAAGA
AGAACGCCCCCTACCCCATCTTCGCTATCAAGAACGGCCCTAAGAGCCACATCGGCAGGCACCTGATGAC
CAGCTTTCTGAGCATGAAGGGCCTGACCGAGCTGACAAACGTGGTGGGCAACTGGAGCGACAAGAGGGCC
TCCGCCGTGGCCAGGACCACCTACACCCACCAGATCACCGCCATCCCCGACCACTACTTCGCCCTGGTGT
CCAGGTACTACGCCTACGACCCCATCAGCAAGGAGATGATCGCCCTGAAGGACGAGACTAACCCCATCGA
GGAGTGGCAGCACATCGAGCAGCTGAAGGGCAGCGCCGAGGGCAGCCTCTCCGGAGGGTCTGGCTCCGGA
TCAAGTGGTGGCAGCGGTACTTCGAGCACAACCAAAAAAGCCAGTGATTCTGCATTCTGGCTTGAGGTTG
AAGGTAATTCCATGACCGCACCAACAGGCTCCAAGCCAAGCTTTCCTGACGGAATGTTAATTCTCGTTGA
CCCTGAGCAGGCTGTTGAGCCAGGTGATTTCTGCATAGCCAGACTTGGGGGTGATGAGTTTACCTTCAAG
AAACTGATCAGGGATAGCGGTCAGGTGTTTTTACAACCACTAAACCCACAGTACCCAATGATCCCATGCA
ATGAGAGTTGTTCCGTTGTGGGGAAAGTTATCGCTAGTCAGTGGCCTGAAGAGACGTTTGGCCCCAAGAA
AAAGCGGAAGGTGTAGGCTTCTCTAGCTAGAGTCGATCGACAAGCTCGAGTTTCTCCATAATAATGTGTG
AGTAGTTCCCAGATAAGGGAATTAGGGTTCCTATAGGGTTTCGCTCATGTGTTGAGCATATAAGAAACCC
TTAGTATGTATTTGTATTTGTAAAATACTTCTATCAATAAAATTTCTAATTCCTAAAACCAAAATCCAGT
ACTAAAATCCAGATCGCTTTACGAATTCCCATGGGGAGCCAACACTCGAATCCCCACCCGTTGGACCAAA
CCCGGCTCATTAAGCGTCGGTTCAGATTTATTTCCTTTATTTAAAAAAAAGGAAAGGGTAAAAAATAGAA
AATTGGAAACAGTTAAAGCCCAAAATTGTAATTTACCGAGAATTGTAAATTTACCTGAAAACCCTACGCT
ATAGTTTCGACTATAAATACCAAACTTAGGACCTCACTTCAGAATCCCCTCGTCGCTGCGTCTCTCTCCC
GCAACCTTCGATTTTCGTTTATTCGCATCCATCGGAGAGAGAAAACAATCAATAAGCGACCTACTGTATT
TTTACAACAATTACCAACAACAACAAACAACAAACAACATTACAATTACTATTTACAATTACAATGAGCA
CAACCAAAAAAGCCAGTGATTCTGCATTCTGGCTTGAGGTTGAAGGTAATTCCATGACCGCACCAACAGG
CTCCAAGCCAAGCTTTCCTGACGGAATGTTAATTCTCGTTGACCCTGAGCAGGCTGTTGAGCCAGGTGAT
TTCTGCATAGCCAGACTTGGGGGTGATGAGTTTACCTTCAAGAAACTGATCAGGGATAGCGGTCAGGTGT
TTTTACAACCACTAAACCCACAGTACCCAATGATCCCATGCAATGAGAGTTGTTCCGTTGTGGGGAAAGT
TATCGCTAGTCAGTGGCCTGAAGAGACGTTTGGCAGCCTCTCCGGAGGGTCTGGCTCCGGATCAAGTGGT
GGCAGCGGTACTTCGAGCATCAGATACCCCGCCTGGAACGGCATCATCAGCCAGGAGGTGCTGGACTACC
TGAGCAGCTACATCAACAGGCGGATCCCCAAGAAAAAGCGGAAGGTGTGAGCTTCTCTAGCTAGAGTCGA
TCGACAAGCTCGAGTTTCTCCATAATAATGTGTGAGTAGTTCCCAGATAAGGGAATTAGGGTTCCTATAG
GGTTTCGCTCATGTGTTGAGCATATAAGAAACCCTTAGTATGTATTTGTATTTGTAAAATACTTCTATCA
ATAAAATTTCTAATTCCTAAAACCAAAATCCAGTACTAAAATCCAGATCGCTCAGATGAGACCGCAGCTG
GCACGACAGGTTTCCCGACTGGAAAGCGGGCAGTGAGCGCAACGCAATTAATGTGAGTTAGCTCACTCAT
TAGGCACCCCAGGCTTTACACTTTATGCTTCCGGCTCGTATGTTGTGTGGAATTGTGAGCGGATAACAAT
TTCACACAGGAAACAGCTATGACCATGATTACGCCAAGCTTGCATGCCTGCAGGTCGACTCTAGAGGATC
CCCGGGTACCGAGCTCGAATTCACTGGCCGTCGTTTTACAACGTCGTGACTGGGAAAACCCTGGCGTTAC
CCAACTTAATCGCCTTGCAGCACATCCCCCTTTCGCCAGCTGGCGTAATAGCGAAGAGGCCCGCACCGAT
CGCCCTTCCCAACAGTTGCGCAGCCTGAATGGCGAATGGCGCCTGATGCGGTATTTTCTCCTTACGCATC
TGTGCGGTATTTCACACCGCATATGGTGCACTCTCAGTACAATCTGCTCTGATGCCGCATAGTTAAGCCA
GCCCCGACACCCGCCAACACCCGCTGACGCGCCCTGACGGGCTTGTCTGCTCCCGGCATCCGCTTACAGA
CAAGCTGTGACGGTCTCAGGGACACGAAGTGATCCGTTTAAACTATCAGTGTTTGACAGGATATATTGGC
GGGTAAACCTAAGAGAAAAGAGCGTTTATTAGAATAATCGGATATTTAAAAGGGCGTGAAAAGGTTTATC
CGTTCGTCCATTTGTATGTGCCAGCCGCCTTTGCGACGCTCACCGGGCTGGTTGCCCTCGCCGCTGGGCT
GGCGGCCGTCTATGGCCCTGCAAACGCGCCAGAAACGCCGTCGAAGCCGTGTGCGAGACACCGCGGCCGC
CGGCGTTGTGGATACCTCGCGGAAAACTTGGCCCTCACTGACAGATGAGGGGCGGACGTTGACACTTGAG
GGGCCGACTCACCCGGCGCGGCGTTGACAGATGAGGGGCAGGCTCGATTTCGGCCGGCGACGTGGAGCTG
GCCAGCCTCGCAAATCGGCGAAAACGCCTGATTTTACGCGAGTTTCCCACAGATGATGTGGACAAGCCTG
GGGATAAGTGCCCTGCGGTATTGACACTTGAGGGGCGCGACTACTGACAGATGAGGGGCGCGATCCTTGA
CACTTGAGGGGCAGAGTGCTGACAGATGAGGGGCGCACCTATTGACATTTGAGGGGCTGTCCACAGGCAG
AAAATCCAGCATTTGCAAGGGTTTCCGCCCGTTTTTCGGCCACCGCTAACCTGTCTTTTAACCTGCTTTT
AAACCAATATTTATAAACCTTGTTTTTAACCAGGGCTGCGCCCTGTGCGCGTGACCGCGCACGCCGAAGG
GGGGTGCCCCCCCTTCTCGAACCCTCCCGGCCCGCTAACGCGGGCCTCCCATCCCCCCAGGGGCTGCGCC
CCTCGGCCGCGAACGGCCTCACCCCAAAAATGGCAGCGCTGGCCAATTCCCGAGTGCGCGGAACCCCTAT
TTGTTTATTTTTCTAAATACATTCAAATATGTATCCGCTCATGAGACAATAACCCTGATAAATGCTTCAA
TAATATTGAAAAAGGAAGAGTATGGCTAAAATGAGAATATCACCGGAATTGAAAAAACTGATCGAAAAAT
ACCGCTGCGTAAAAGATACGGAAGGAATGTCTCCTGCTAAGGTATATAAGCTGGTGGGAGAAAATGAAAA
CCTATATTTAAAAATGACGGACAGCCGGTATAAAGGGACCACCTATGATGTGGAACGGGAAAAGGACATG
ATGCTATGGCTGGAAGGAAAGCTGCCTGTTCCAAAGGTCCTGCACTTTGAACGGCATGATGGCTGGAGCA
ATCTGCTCATGAGTGAGGCCGATGGCGTCCTTTGCTCGGAAGAGTATGAAGATGAACAAAGCCCTGAAAA
GATTATCGAGCTGTATGCGGAGTGCATCAGGCTCTTTCACTCCATCGACATATCGGATTGTCCCTATACG
AATAGCTTAGACAGCCGCTTAGCCGAATTGGATTACTTACTGAATAACGATCTGGCCGATGTGGATTGCG
AAAACTGGGAAGAGGACACTCCATTTAAAGATCCGCGCGAGCTGTATGATTTTTTAAAGACGGAAAAGCC
CGAAGAGGAACTTGTCTTTTCCCACGGCGACCTGGGAGACAGCAACATCTTTGTGAAAGATGGCAAAGTA
AGTGGCTTTATTGATCTTGGGAGAAGCGGCAGGGCGGACAAGTGGTATGACATTGCCTTCTGCGTCCGGT
CGCTCAGGGAGGATATCGGGGAAGAACAGTATGTCGAGCTATTTTTTGACTTACTGGGGATCAAGCCTGA
TTGGGAGAAAATAAAATATTATATTTTACTGGATGAATTGTTTTAGCTGTCAGACCAAGTTTACTCATAT
ATACTTTAGATTGATTTAAAACTTCATTTTTAATTTAAAAGGATCTAGGTGAAGATCCTTTTTGATAATC
TCATGACCAAAATCCCTTAACGTGAGTTTTCGTTCCACTGAGCGTCAGACCCCGTAGAAAAGATCAAAGG
ATCTTCTTGAGATCCTTTTTTTCTGCGCGTAATCTGCTGCTTGCAAACAAAAAAACCACCGCTACCAGCG
GTGGTTTGTTTGCCGGATCAAGAGCTACCAACTCTTTTTCCGAAGGTAACTGGCTTCAGCAGAGCGCAGA
TACCAAATACTGTTCTTCTAGTGTAGCCGTAGTTAGGCCACCACTTCAAGAACTCTGTAGCACCGCCTAC
ATACCTCGCTCTGCTAATCCTGTTACCAGTGGCTGCTGCCAGTGGCGATAAGTCGTGTCTTACCGGGTTG
GACTCAAGACGATAGTTACCGGATAAGGCGCAGCGGTCGGGCTGAACGGGGGGTTCGTGCACACAGCCCA
GCTTGGAGCGAACGACCTACACCGAACTGAGATACCTACAGCGTGAGCTATGAGAAAGCGCCACGCTTCC
CGAAGGGAGAAAGGCGGACAGGTATCCGGTAAGCGGCAGGGTCGGAACAGGAGAGCGCACGAGGGAGCTT
CCAGGGGGAAACGCCTGGTATCTTTATAGTCCTGTCGGGTTTCGCCACCTCTGACTTGAGCGTCGATTTT
TGTGATGCTCGTCAGGGGGGCGGAGCCTATGGAAAAACGCCAGCAACGCGGCCTTTTTACGGTTCCTGGC
AGATCCTAGATGTGGCGCAACGATGCCGGCGACAAGCAGGAGCGCACCGACTTCTTCCGCATCAAGTGTT
TTGGCTCTCAGGCCGAGGCCCACGGCAAGTATTTGGGCAAGGGGTCGCTGGTATTCGTGCAGGGCAAGAT
TCGGAATACCAAGTACGAGAAGGACGGCCAGACGGTCTACGGGACCGACTTCATTGCCGATAAGGTGGAT
TATCTGGACACCAAGGCACCAGGCGGGTCAAATCAGGAATAAGGGCACATTGCCCCGGCGTGAGTCGGGG
CAATCCCGCAAGGAGGGTGAATGAATCGGACGTTTGACCGGAAGGCATACAGGCAAGAACTGATCGACGC
GGGGTTTTCCGCCGAGGATGCCGAAACCATCGCAAGCCGCACCGTCATGCGTGCGCCCCGCGAAACCTTC
CAGTCCGTCGGCTCGATGGTCCAGCAAGCTACGGCCAAGATCGAGCGCGACAGCGTGCAACTGGCTCCCC
CTGCCCTGCCCGCGCCATCGGCCGCCGTGGAGCGTTCGCGTCGTCTTGAACAGGAGGCGGCAGGTTTGGC
GAAGTCGATGACCATCGACACGCGAGGAACTATGACGACCAAGAAGCGAAAAACCGCCGGCGAGGACCTG
GCAAAACAGGTCAGCGAGGCCAAGCAGGCCGCGTTGCTGAAACACACGAAGCAGCAGATCAAGGAAATGC
AGCTTTCCTTGTTCGATATTGCGCCGTGGCCGGACACGATGCGAGCGATGCCAAACGACACGGCCCGCTC
TGCCCTGTTCACCACGCGCAACAAGAAAATCCCGCGCGAGGCGCTGCAAAACAAGGTCATTTTCCACGTC
AACAAGGACGTGAAGATCACCTACACCGGCGTCGAGCTGCGGGCCGACGATGACGAACTGGTGTGGCAGC
AGGTGTTGGAGTACGCGAAGCGCACCCCTATCGGCGAGCCGATCACCTTCACGTTCTACGAGCTTTGCCA
GGACCTGGGCTGGTCGATCAATGGCCGGTATTACACGAAGGCCGAGGAATGCCTGTCGCGCCTACAGGCG
ACGGCGATGGGCTTCACGTCCGACCGCGTTGGGCACCTGGAATCGGTGTCGCTGCTGCACCGCTTCCGCG
TCCTGGACCGTGGCAAGAAAACGTCCCGTTGCCAGGTCCTGATCGACGAGGAAATCGTCGTGCTGTTTGC
TGGCGACCACTACACGAAATTCATATGGGAGAAGTACCGCAAGCTGTCGCCGACGGCCCGACGGATGTTC
GACTATTTCAGCTCGCACCGGGAGCCGTACCCGCTCAAGCTGGAAACCTTCCGCCTCATGTGCGGATCGG
ATTCCACCCGCGTGAAGAAGTGGCGCGAGCAGGTCGGCGAAGCCTGCGAAGAGTTGCGAGGCAGCGGCCT
GGTGGAACACGCCTGGGTCAATGATGACCTGGTGCATTGCAAACGCTAGGGCCTTGTGGGGTCAGTTCCG
GCTGGGGGTTCAGCAGCCCCTGCTCGGATCTGTTGGACCGGACAGTAGTCATGGTTGATGGGCTGCCTGT
ATCGAGTGGTGATTTTGTGCCGAGCTGCCGGTCGGGGAGCTGTTGGCTGGCTGGTGGCAGGATATATTGT
GGTGTAAACAAATTGACGCTTAGACAACTTAATAACACATTGCGGACGTTTTTAATGTACTGGGGTTGAA
CACTCT
Features (pLannotate 1.2.2; 35 found; start..end, strand, type, name):
    824..844     +  misc_feature   TMV Ω (fragment): translational enhancer from the tobacco mosaic virus 5'-leader sequence (Gallie et al., 1988)
    845..878     +  protein_bind   FRT (minimal): supports FLP-mediated excision but not integration (Turan and Bode, 2011) FLP recombinase from the Saccharomyces cerevisiae 2μ plasmid
    879..1586    +  terminator     OCS terminator: octopine synthase terminator
   1587..1620    +  protein_bind   FRT (minimal): supports FLP-mediated excision but not integration (Turan and Bode, 2011) FLP recombinase from the Saccharomyces cerevisiae 2μ plasmid
   1621..1655    +  misc_feature   TMV Ω (fragment): translational enhancer from the tobacco mosaic virus 5'-leader sequence (Gallie et al., 1988)
   1687..1875    +  intron         IV2 intron: modified second intron of the potato ST-LS1 gene (Vancanneyt et al., 1990)
   1873..2778    +  CDS            LUCI_RENRE: Experimental evidence at protein level: Swiss-Prot protein existence level 1. Upon binding the substrate, the enzyme catalyzes an oxygenation, producing a very short-lived hydroperoxide that cyclizes into a dioxetanone structure, which collapses, releasing a CO(2) molecule. The spontaneous breakdown of the dioxetanone releases the energy (about 50 kcal/mole) that is necessary to generate the excited state of the coelenteramide product, which is the singlet form of the monoanion. In vivo the product undergoes the process of nonradiative energy transfer to an accessory protein, a green fluoresce
   2785..2859    +  CDS            DREB2A (fragment): DRE2A_ARATH - Also known as ERF045. Experimental evidence at protein level: Swiss-Prot protein existence level 1. Transcriptional activator that binds specifically to the DNA sequence 5'-[AG]CCGAC-3'. Binding to the C-repeat/DRE element mediates high salinity- and dehydration-inducible transcription. From Arabidopsis thaliana (Mouse-ear cress).
   2903..3077    +  polyA_signal   CaMV poly(A) signal: cauliflower mosaic virus polyadenylation signal
   3465..5114    +  CDS            LUCI_PHOPY: Experimental evidence at protein level: Swiss-Prot protein existence level 1. Produces green light with a wavelength of 562 nm. From Photinus pyralis (Common eastern firefly) (Lampyris pyralis).
   5137..5337    +  terminator     gene 7 terminator: transcription terminator for octopine-type Ti plasmid gene 7
   5680..5735    +  misc_feature   TMV Ω: translational enhancer from the tobacco mosaic virus 5'-leader sequence (Gallie et al., 1988)
   5737..6420    +  CDS            FLPo (fragment): nuclear-targeted site-specific recombinase FLPo is a mouse codon-optimized fusion between the SV40 nuclear localization signal and a thermostable version of the Saccharomyces cerevisiae site-specific recombinase FLP. Recombination occurs at FRT sequences.
   6420..6608    +  intron         IV2 intron: modified second intron of the potato ST-LS1 gene (Vancanneyt et al., 1990)
   6606..7116    +  CDS            FLPo (fragment): nuclear-targeted site-specific recombinase FLPo is a mouse codon-optimized fusion between the SV40 nuclear localization signal and a thermostable version of the Saccharomyces cerevisiae site-specific recombinase FLP. Recombination occurs at FRT sequences.
   7165..7482    +  CDS            λ repressor (fragment): phage λ repressor; cI
   7541..7715    +  polyA_signal   CaMV poly(A) signal: cauliflower mosaic virus polyadenylation signal
   8057..8112    +  misc_feature   TMV Ω: translational enhancer from the tobacco mosaic virus 5'-leader sequence (Gallie et al., 1988)
   8117..8434    +  CDS            λ repressor (fragment): phage λ repressor; cI
   8486..8566    +  CDS            FLPo (fragment): nuclear-targeted site-specific recombinase FLPo is a mouse codon-optimized fusion between the SV40 nuclear localization signal and a thermostable version of the Saccharomyces cerevisiae site-specific recombinase FLP. Recombination occurs at FRT sequences.
   8625..8799    +  polyA_signal   CaMV poly(A) signal: cauliflower mosaic virus polyadenylation signal
   8814..8856    +  CDS            lacI (fragment): lac repressor; lacI; The lac repressor binds to the lac operator to inhibit transcription in E. coli. This inhibition can be relieved by adding lactose or isopropyl-β-D-thiogalactopyranoside (IPTG).
   8869..8890    +  protein_bind   CAP binding site: CAP binding activates transcription in the presence of cAMP. E. coli catabolite activator protein
   8905..8935    +  promoter       lac promoter: promoter for the E. coli lac operon
   8939..8961    +  protein_bind   lac operator (fragment): The lac repressor binds to the lac operator to inhibit transcription in E. coli. This inhibition can be relieved by adding lactose or isopropyl-β-D-thiogalactopyranoside (IPTG). lac repressor encoded by lacI
   8996..9052    -  misc_feature   MCS: pUC18/19 multiple cloning site
   9049..9206    +  CDS            lacZα (fragment): LacZα fragment of β-galactosidase; lacZ fragment
   9212..9311    -  misc_feature   bom (fragment): basis of mobility region from pBR322
   9434..9458    +  misc_feature   RB T-DNA repeat: right border repeat from nopaline C58 T-DNA
   9555..10186   +  rep_origin     oriV: incP origin of replication
  10277..10381   +  promoter       AmpR promoter: bla
  10382..11176   +  CDS            KanR: aminoglycoside phosphotransferase; aphA-3; confers resistance to kanamycin
  11347..11935   +  rep_origin     ori: high-copy-number ColE1/pMB1/pBR322/pUC origin of replication
  12271..13416   +  CDS            trfA: TRFA_ECOLX - Experimental evidence at protein level: Swiss-Prot protein existence level 1. Also involved in plasmid copy number control, promoting intermolecular coupling of protein bound iterons at oriV, which inhibits replication initiation. From Escherichia coli.
  13565..13589   +  misc_feature   LB T-DNA repeat: left border repeat from nopaline C58 T-DNA
