[The description below was written by a language model from this plasmid's Addgene catalogue record and pLannotate feature annotations shown in this document.]
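Description:
LLP691_L2_2I_FRT-OCS_Rluc_Flp_C1 is a 13.7 kb multigene plant expression construct assembled in the pAGM4673 binary backbone, a Level 2 acceptor in modular (Golden Gate-style) cloning. The backbone carries nopaline-type left and right T-DNA border repeats for Agrobacterium-mediated delivery. It also has a broad-host-range incP oriV with its trfA replication protein, a ColE1/pUC-type origin for E. coli, and a kanamycin resistance gene for bacterial selection. A residual lac promoter/lacZα/MCS segment sits near the right border. No plant selectable marker is annotated.

The T-DNA holds four transcription units that together represent the two-input state of a split-recombinase AND gate. In the output unit, the record states that the Act2 promoter drives Renilla luciferase, but an OCS terminator flanked by two minimal FRT sites sits within the TMV Ω leader and blocks expression until Flp excises it. The Rluc coding region carries an IV2 intron, which prevents expression in bacteria. It also carries a C-terminal PEST degradation tag, which the annotation matches to a DREB2A fragment, and ends in a CaMV poly(A) signal. A firefly luciferase unit, under TCTP1 according to the depositor, with the gene 7 terminator, presumably serves as a normalisation reference. The remaining two units, also listed as TCTP1-driven, encode complementary Flp fragments. The large N-terminal portion is interrupted by an IV2 intron, and the other is a short C-terminal piece. Each is fused to a λ cI repressor-derived domain (the "C1" in the name), which presumably promotes reassembly of active recombinase. With both fragments present, Flp should reconstitute, remove the terminator and switch on Rluc, so the construct can be used to test gate output in plant synthetic memory circuit experiments. The promoters themselves are not annotated in the feature table.
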