Addgene plasmid #192414: LLP691_L2_2I_FRT-OCS_Rluc_Flp_C1
Purpose: To act as the 2-input state of the split-AND gate.
Depositing lab: Ryan Lister. Depositing organization: University of Western Australia. Publication: Synthetic memory circuits for stable cell reprogramming in plants. Lloyd JPB, Ly F, Gong P, Pflueger J, Swain T, Pflueger C, Fourie E, Khan MA, Kidd BN, Lister R. Nat Biotechnol. 2022 Jul 4. pii: 10.1038/s41587-022-01383-2. doi: 10.1038/s41587-022-01383-2. PubMed 35788565.
Backbone
  Vector backbone: pAGM4673
  Backbone manufacturer: Sylvestre Marillonnet
  Vector type: Plant Expression, Synthetic Biology
Growth in bacteria
  Bacterial resistance: Kanamycin, 50 μg/mL
  Growth temperature: 30°C
  Growth strain: DH5alpha
  Copy number: Unknown
Gene/Insert
  Gene/Insert name: Act2::FRT-OCS-FRT::Rluc
  Species: Renilla reniformis
  Tag / fusion protein: PEST (C terminal on insert)
  Cloning method: Restriction Enzyme; 5′ cloning site unknown (unknown if destroyed)
Terms and licenses: Academic/Nonprofit Terms; Industry Terms: Not Available to Industry
Depositor comments: Other genes: TCTP1::Fluc, TCTP1::FlpFrag1-C1, TCTP1::FlpFrag2-C1
How to cite: LLP691_L2_2I_FRT-OCS_Rluc_Flp_C1 was a gift from Ryan Lister (Addgene plasmid # 192414 ; http://n2t.net/addgene:192414 ; RRID:Addgene_192414)
